>Addgene plasmid #26586 | pLenti CMVtight eGFP Neo (w784-1) | depositor full sequence | sequence record 12596 | Author sequence
CAGGTGGCACTTTTCGGGGAAATGTGCGCGGAACCCCTATTTGTTTATTTTTCTAAATACATTCAAATAT
GTATCCGCTCATGAGACAATAACCCTGATAAATGCTTCAATAATATTGAAAAAGGAAGAGTATGAGTATT
CAACATTTCCGTGTCGCCCTTATTCCCTTTTTTGCGGCATTTTGCCTTCCTGTTTTTGCTCACCCAGAAA
CGCTGGTGAAAGTAAAAGATGCTGAAGATCAGTTGGGTGCACGAGTGGGTTACATCGAACTGGATCTCAA
CAGCGGTAAGATCCTTGAGAGTTTTCGCCCCGAAGAACGTTTTCCAATGATGAGCACTTTTAAAGTTCTG
CTATGTGGCGCGGTATTATCCCGTATTGACGCCGGGCAAGAGCAACTCGGTCGCCGCATACACTATTCTC
AGAATGACTTGGTTGAGTACTCACCAGTCACAGAAAAGCATCTTACGGATGGCATGACAGTAAGAGAATT
ATGCAGTGCTGCCATAACCATGAGTGATAACACTGCGGCCAACTTACTTCTGACAACGATCGGAGGACCG
AAGGAGCTAACCGCTTTTTTGCACAACATGGGGGATCATGTAACTCGCCTTGATCGTTGGGAACCGGAGC
TGAATGAAGCCATACCAAACGACGAGCGTGACACCACGATGCCTGTAGCAATGGCAACAACGTTGCGCAA
ACTATTAACTGGCGAACTACTTACTCTAGCTTCCCGGCAACAATTAATAGACTGGATGGAGGCGGATAAA
GTTGCAGGACCACTTCTGCGCTCGGCCCTTCCGGCTGGCTGGTTTATTGCTGATAAATCTGGAGCCGGTG
AGCGTGGGTCTCGCGGTATCATTGCAGCACTGGGGCCAGATGGTAAGCCCTCCCGTATCGTAGTTATCTA
CACGACGGGGAGTCAGGCAACTATGGATGAACGAAATAGACAGATCGCTGAGATAGGTGCCTCACTGATT
AAGCATTGGTAACTGTCAGACCAAGTTTACTCATATATACTTTAGATTGATTTAAAACTTCATTTTTAAT
TTAAAAGGATCTAGGTGAAGATCCTTTTTGATAATCTCATGACCAAAATCCCTTAACGTGAGTTTTCGTT
CCACTGAGCGTCAGACCCCGTAGAAAAGATCAAAGGATCTTCTTGAGATCCTTTTTTTCTGCGCGTAATC
TGCTGCTTGCAAACAAAAAAACCACCGCTACCAGCGGTGGTTTGTTTGCCGGATCAAGAGCTACCAACTC
TTTTTCCGAAGGTAACTGGCTTCAGCAGAGCGCAGATACCAAATACTGTCCTTCTAGTGTAGCCGTAGTT
AGGCCACCACTTCAAGAACTCTGTAGCACCGCCTACATACCTCGCTCTGCTAATCCTGTTACCAGTGGCT
GCTGCCAGTGGCGATAAGTCGTGTCTTACCGGGTTGGACTCAAGACGATAGTTACCGGATAAGGCGCAGC
GGTCGGGCTGAACGGGGGGTTCGTGCACACAGCCCAGCTTGGAGCGAACGACCTACACCGAACTGAGATA
CCTACAGCGTGAGCTATGAGAAAGCGCCACGCTTCCCGAAGGGAGAAAGGCGGACAGGTATCCGGTAAGC
GGCAGGGTCGGAACAGGAGAGCGCACGAGGGAGCTTCCAGGGGGAAACGCCTGGTATCTTTATAGTCCTG
TCGGGTTTCGCCACCTCTGACTTGAGCGTCGATTTTTGTGATGCTCGTCAGGGGGGCGGAGCCTATGGAA
AAACGCCAGCAACGCGGCCTTTTTACGGTTCCTGGCCTTTTGCTGGCCTTTTGCTCACATGTTCTTTCCT
GCGTTATCCCCTGATTCTGTGGATAACCGTATTACCGCCTTTGAGTGAGCTGATACCGCTCGCCGCAGCC
GAACGACCGAGCGCAGCGAGTCAGTGAGCGAGGAAGCGGAAGAGCGCCCAATACGCAAACCGCCTCTCCC
CGCGCGTTGGCCGATTCATTAATGCAGCTGGCACGACAGGTTTCCCGACTGGAAAGCGGGCAGTGAGCGC
AACGCAATTAATGTGAGTTAGCTCACTCATTAGGCACCCCAGGCTTTACACTTTATGCTTCCGGCTCGTA
TGTTGTGTGGAATTGTGAGCGGATAACAATTTCACACAGGAAACAGCTATGACCATGATTACGCCAAGCG
CGCAATTAACCCTCACTAAAGGGAACAAAAGCTGGAGCTGCAAGCTTAATGTAGTCTTATGCAATACTCT
TGTAGTCTTGCAACATGGTAACGATGAGTTAGCAACATGCCTTACAAGGAGAGAAAAAGCACCGTGCATG
CCGATTGGTGGAAGTAAGGTGGTACGATCGTGCCTTATTAGGAAGGCAACAGACGGGTCTGACATGGATT
GGACGAACCACTGAATTGCCGCATTGCAGAGATATTGTATTTAAGTGCCTAGCTCGATACAATAAACGGG
TCTCTCTGGTTAGACCAGATCTGAGCCTGGGAGCTCTCTGGCTAACTAGGGAACCCACTGCTTAAGCCTC
AATAAAGCTTGCCTTGAGTGCTTCAAGTAGTGTGTGCCCGTCTGTTGTGTGACTCTGGTAACTAGAGATC
CCTCAGACCCTTTTAGTCAGTGTGGAAAATCTCTAGCAGTGGCGCCCGAACAGGGACCTGAAAGCGAAAG
GGAAACCAGAGCTCTCTCGACGCAGGACTCGGCTTGCTGAAGCGCGCACGGCAAGAGGCGAGGGGCGGCG
ACTGGTGAGTACGCCAAAAATTTTGACTAGCGGAGGCTAGAAGGAGAGAGATGGGTGCGAGAGCGTCAGT
ATTAAGCGGGGGAGAATTAGATCGCGATGGGAAAAAATTCGGTTAAGGCCAGGGGGAAAGAAAAAATATA
AATTAAAACATATAGTATGGGCAAGCAGGGAGCTAGAACGATTCGCAGTTAATCCTGGCCTGTTAGAAAC
ATCAGAAGGCTGTAGACAAATACTGGGACAGCTACAACCATCCCTTCAGACAGGATCAGAAGAACTTAGA
TCATTATATAATACAGTAGCAACCCTCTATTGTGTGCATCAAAGGATAGAGATAAAAGACACCAAGGAAG
CTTTAGACAAGATAGAGGAAGAGCAAAACAAAAGTAAGACCACCGCACAGCAAGCGGCCGCTGATCTTCA
GACCTGGAGGAGGAGATATGAGGGACAATTGGAGAAGTGAATTATATAAATATAAAGTAGTAAAAATTGA
ACCATTAGGAGTAGCACCCACCAAGGCAAAGAGAAGAGTGGTGCAGAGAGAAAAAAGAGCAGTGGGAATA
GGAGCTTTGTTCCTTGGGTTCTTGGGAGCAGCAGGAAGCACTATGGGCGCAGCCTCAATGACGCTGACGG
TACAGGCCAGACAATTATTGTCTGGTATAGTGCAGCAGCAGAACAATTTGCTGAGGGCTATTGAGGCGCA
ACAGCATCTGTTGCAACTCACAGTCTGGGGCATCAAGCAGCTCCAGGCAAGAATCCTGGCTGTGGAAAGA
TACCTAAAGGATCAACAGCTCCTGGGGATTTGGGGTTGCTCTGGAAAACTCATTTGCACCACTGCTGTGC
CTTGGAATGCTAGTTGGAGTAATAAATCTCTGGAACAGATTTGGAATCACACGACCTGGATGGAGTGGGA
CAGAGAAATTAACAATTACACAAGCTTAATACACTCCTTAATTGAAGAATCGCAAAACCAGCAAGAAAAG
AATGAACAAGAATTATTGGAATTAGATAAATGGGCAAGTTTGTGGAATTGGTTTAACATAACAAATTGGC
TGTGGTATATAAAATTATTCATAATGATAGTAGGAGGCTTGGTAGGTTTAAGAATAGTTTTTGCTGTACT
TTCTATAGTGAATAGAGTTAGGCAGGGATATTCACCATTATCGTTTCAGACCCACCTCCCAACCCCGAGG
GGACCCGACAGGCCCGAAGGAATAGAAGAAGAAGGTGGAGAGAGAGACAGAGACAGATCCATTCGATTAG
TGAACGGATCTCGACGGTATCGGTTAACTTTTAAAAGAAAAGGGGGGATTGGGGGGTACAGTGCAGGGGA
AAGAATAGTAGACATAATAGCAACAGACATACAAACTAAAGAATTACAAAAACAAATTACAAAAATTCAA
AATTTTATCGATCACGAGACTAGCCTCGAGTTTACTCCCTATCAGTGATAGAGAACGTATGTCGAGTTTA
CTCCCTATCAGTGATAGAGAACGATGTCGAGTTTACTCCCTATCAGTGATAGAGAACGTATGTCGAGTTT
ACTCCCTATCAGTGATAGAGAACGTATGTCGAGTTTACTCCCTATCAGTGATAGAGAACGTATGTCGAGT
TTATCCCTATCAGTGATAGAGAACGTATGTCGAGTTTACTCCCTATCAGTGATAGAGAACGTATGTCGAG
GTAGGCGTGTACGGTGGGAGGCCTATATAAGCAGAGCTCGTTTAGTGAACCGTCAGATCGCCTGGAGAAT
TCGAGCTCGGTACCCGGGGATCCACCGGTCGTCGACTAGTCCAGTGTGGTGGAATTCTGCAGATATCAAC
AAGTTTGTACAAAAAAGCAGGCTTTAAAGGAACCAATTCAGTCGACTGGATCTCGAGCTCAAGCTTCGAA
TTCTGCAGTCGACGGTACCGCGGGCCCGGGATCCACCGGTCGCCACCATGGTGAGCAAGGGCGAGGAGCT
GTTCACCGGGGTGGTGCCCATCCTGGTCGAGCTGGACGGCGACGTAAACGGCCACAAGTTCAGCGTGTCC
GGCGAGGGCGAGGGCGATGCCACCTACGGCAAGCTGACCCTGAAGTTCATCTGCACCACCGGCAAGCTGC
CCGTGCCCTGGCCCACCCTCGTGACCACCCTGACCTACGGCGTGCAGTGCTTCAGCCGCTACCCCGACCA
CATGAAGCAGCACGACTTCTTCAAGTCCGCCATGCCCGAAGGCTACGTCCAGGAGCGCACCATCTTCTTC
AAGGACGACGGCAACTACAAGACCCGCGCCGAGGTGAAGTTCGAGGGCGACACCCTGGTGAACCGCATCG
AGCTGAAGGGCATCGACTTCAAGGAGGACGGCAACATCCTGGGGCACAAGCTGGAGTACAACTACAACAG
CCACAACGTCTATATCATGGCCGACAAGCAGAAGAACGGCATCAAGGTGAACTTCAAGATCCGCCACAAC
ATCGAGGACGGCAGCGTGCAGCTCGCCGACCACTACCAGCAGAACACCCCCATCGGCGACGGCCCCGTGC
TGCTGCCCGACAACCACTACCTGAGCACCCAGTCCGCCCTGAGCAAAGACCCCAACGAGAAGCGCGATCA
CATGGTCCTGCTGGAGTTCGTGACCGCCGCCGGGATCACTCTCGGCATGGACGAGCTGTACAAGTAAAGC
GGCCGCACTCGAGATATCTAGACCCAGCTTTCTTGTACAAAGTGGTTGATATCCAGCACAGTGGCGGCCG
CTCGACAATCAACCTCTGGATTACAAAATTTGTGAAAGATTGACTGGTATTCTTAACTATGTTGCTCCTT
TTACGCTATGTGGATACGCTGCTTTAATGCCTTTGTATCATGCTATTGCTTCCCGTATGGCTTTCATTTT
CTCCTCCTTGTATAAATCCTGGTTGCTGTCTCTTTATGAGGAGTTGTGGCCCGTTGTCAGGCAACGTGGC
GTGGTGTGCACTGTGTTTGCTGACGCAACCCCCACTGGTTGGGGCATTGCCACCACCTGTCAGCTCCTTT
CCGGGACTTTCGCTTTCCCCCTCCCTATTGCCACGGCGGAACTCATCGCCGCCTGCCTTGCCCGCTGCTG
GACAGGGGCTCGGCTGTTGGGCACTGACAATTCCGTGGTGTTGTCGGGGAAGCTGACGTCCTTTCCATGG
CTGCTCGCCTGTGTTGCCACCTGGATTCTGCGCGGGACGTCCTTCTGCTACGTCCCTTCGGCCCTCAATC
CAGCGGACCTTCCTTCCCGCGGCCTGCTGCCGGCTCTGCGGCCTCTTCCGCGTCTTCGCCTTCGCCCTCA
GACGAGTCGGATCTCCCTTTGGGCCGCCTCCCCGCCTGGAATTCTGCAGATATCCGGACTAGTGATCTAA
TTCTACCGGGTAGGGGAGGCGCTTTTCCCAAGGCAGTCTGGAGCATGCGCTTTAGCAGCCCCGCTGGGCA
CTTGGCGCTACACAAGTGGCCTCTGGCCTCGCACACATTCCACATCCACCGGTAGGCGCCAACCGGCTCC
GTTCTTTGGTGGCCCCTTCGCGCCACCTTCTACTCCTCCCCTAGTCAGGAAGTTCCCCCCCGCCCCGCAG
CTCGCGTCGTGCAGGACGTGACAAATGGAAGTAGCACGTCTCACTAGTCTCGTGCAGATGGACAGCACCG
CTGAGCAATGGAAGCGGGTAGGCCTTTGGGGCAGCGGCCAATAGCAGCTTTGCTCCTTCGCTTTCTGGGC
TCAGAGGCTGGGAAGGGGTGGGTCCGGGGGCGGGCTCAGGGGCGGGCTCAGGGGCGGGGCGGGCGCCCGA
AGGTCCTCCGGAGGCCCGGCATTCTGCACGCTTCAAAAGCGCACGTCTGCCGCGCTGTTCTCCTCTTCCT
CATCTCCGGGCCTTTCGACCTGCAGCCAATATGGGATCGGCCATTGAACAAGATGGATTGCACGCAGGTT
CTCCGGCCGCTTGGGTGGAGAGGCTATTCGGCTATGACTGGGCACAACAGACAATCGGCTGCTCTGATGC
CGCCGTGTTCCGGCTGTCAGCGCAGGGGCGCCCGGTTCTTTTTGTCAAGACCGACCTGTCCGGTGCCCTG
AATGAACTGCAGGACGAGGCAGCGCGGCTATCGTGGCTGGCCACGACGGGCGTTCCTTGCGCAGCTGTGC
TCGACGTTGTCACTGAAGCGGGAAGGGACTGGCTGCTATTGGGCGAAGTGCCGGGGCAGGATCTCCTGTC
ATCTCACCTTGCTCCTGCCGAGAAAGTATCCATCATGGCTGATGCAATGCGGCGGCTGCATACGCTTGAT
CCGGCTACCTGCCCATTCGACCACCAAGCGAAACATCGCATCGAGCGAGCACGTACTCGGATGGAAGCCG
GTCTTGTCGATCAGGATGATCTGGACGAAGAGCATCAGGGGCTCGCGCCAGCCGAACTGTTCGCCAGGCT
CAAGGCGCGCATGCCCGACGGCGAGGATCTCGTCGTGACCCATGGCGATGCCTGCTTGCCGAATATCATG
GTGGAAAATGGCCGCTTTTCTGGATTCATCGACTGTGGCCGGCTGGGTGTGGCGGACCGCTATCAGGACA
TAGCGTTGGCTACCCGTGATATTGCTGAAGAGCTTGGCGGCGAATGGGCTGACCGCTTCCTCGTGCTTTA
CGGTATCGCCGCTCCCGATTCGCAGCGCATCGCCTTCTATCGCCTTCTTGACGAGTTCTTCTGAGGGGAT
CCGTCGAGGGCCCGGTACCTTTAAGACCAATGACTTACAAGGCAGCTGTAGATCTTAGCCACTTTTTAAA
AGAAAAGGGGGGACTGGAAGGGCTAGCTCACTCCCAACGAAGACAAGATCTGCTTTTTGCTTGTACTGGG
TCTCTCTGGTTAGACCAGATCTGAGCCTGGGAGCTCTCTGGCTGCCTAGGGAACCCACTGCTTAAGCCTC
AATAAAGCTTGCCTTGAGTGCTTCAAGTAGTGTGTGCCCGTCTGTTGTGTGACTCTGGTAACTAGAGATC
CCTCAGACCCTTTTAGTCAGTGTGGAAAATCTCTAGCAGTAGTAGTTCATGTCATCTTATTATTCAGTAT
TTATAACTTGCAAAGAAATGAATATCAGAGAGTGAGAGGAACTTGTTTATTGCAGCTTATAATGGTTACA
AATAAAGCAATAGCATCACAAATTTCACAAATAAAGCATTTTTTTCACTGCATTCTAGTTGTGGTTTGTC
CAAACTCATCAATGTATCTTATCATGTCTGGCTCTAGCTATCCCGCCCCTAACTCCGCCCAGTTCCGCCC
ATTCTCCGCCCCATGGCTGACTAATTTTTTTTATTTATGCAGAGGCCGAGGCCGCCTCGGCCTCTGAGCT
ATTCCAGAAGTAGTGAGGAGGCTTTTTTGGAGGCCTAGGCTTTTGCGTCGAGACGTACCCAATTCGCCCT
ATAGTGAGTCGTATTACGCGCGCTCACTGGCCGTCGTTTTACAACGTCGTGACTGGGAAAACCCTGGCGT
TACCCAACTTAATCGCCTTGCAGCACATCCCCCTTTCGCCAGCTGGCGTAATAGCGAAGAGGCCCGCACC
GATCGCCCTTCCCAACAGTTGCGCAGCCTGAATGGCGAATGGCGCG
[124 nt withheld, positions 8307-8430]
C
[91 nt withheld, positions 8432-8522]
A
[49 nt withheld, positions 8524-8572]
CCTTTGACGTTGGAGTCCACGTTCTTT
[37 nt withheld, positions 8600-8636]
ACCCTATCTCGGTCTATTCTTTTGATTTATAAGGGATTTTGCCGATTTCGGCCTATTGGTTAAAAAATGA
GCTGATTTAACAAAAATTTAACGCGAATTTTAACAAAATATTAACGTTTACAATTTCC
Features (pLannotate 1.2.2; 31 found; start..end, strand, type, name):
     27..131     +  promoter       AmpR promoter: bla
    132..992     +  CDS            AmpR: β-lactamase; bla; confers resistance to ampicillin, carbenicillin, and related antibiotics
   1163..1751    +  rep_origin     ori: high-copy-number ColE1/pMB1/pBR322/pUC origin of replication
   1934..2026    +  CDS            lacI (fragment): lac repressor; lacI; The lac repressor binds to the lac operator to inhibit transcription in E. coli. This inhibition can be relieved by adding lactose or isopropyl-β-D-thiogalactopyranoside (IPTG).
   2039..2060    +  protein_bind   CAP binding site: CAP binding activates transcription in the presence of cAMP. E. coli catabolite activator protein
   2075..2105    +  promoter       lac promoter: promoter for the E. coli lac operon
   2113..2129    +  protein_bind   lac operator: The lac repressor binds to the lac operator to inhibit transcription in E. coli. This inhibition can be relieved by adding lactose or isopropyl-β-D-thiogalactopyranoside (IPTG). lac repressor encoded by lacI
   2174..2192    +  promoter       T3 promoter: promoter for bacteriophage T3 RNA polymerase
   2220..2441    +  promoter       RSV promoter: Rous sarcoma virus enhancer/promoter
   2448..2628    +  LTR            5' LTR (truncated): truncated 5' long terminal repeat (LTR) from HIV-1
   2672..2797    +  misc_feature   HIV-1 Ψ: packaging signal of human immunodeficiency virus type 1
   2781..3144    +  CDS            HIV-1 gag (fragment): gag protein from human immunodeficiency virus 1; gag
   3239..3575    +  ncRNA          RRE: Accession: RF00036 - HIV Rev response element
   3900..4000    +  CDS            Rev (fragment): human immunodeficiency virus 1 (HIV-1) Rev protein; rev; enhances nuclear export of unspliced and incompletely spliced viral mRNAs
   4019..4136    +  misc_feature   cPPT/CTS: central polypurine tract and central termination sequence of HIV-1
   4158..4472    +  promoter       tight TRE promoter: Tet-responsive promoter PTight, consisting of seven tet operator sequences followed by the minimal CMV promoter
   4477..4503    +  misc_feature   MCS (fragment): pUC18/19 multiple cloning site
   4549..4573    +  protein_bind   attB1: mutant version of attB; recombination site for the Gateway® BP reaction BP Clonase™
   4602..4654    +  misc_feature   MCS: multiple cloning site
   4668..5387    +  CDS            EGFP: the original enhanced GFP (Yang et al., 1996) mammalian codon-optimized
   5412..5436    -  protein_bind   attB2: mutant version of attB; recombination site for the Gateway® BP reaction BP Clonase™
   5467..6055    +  misc_feature   WPRE: woodchuck hepatitis virus posttranscriptional regulatory element
   6098..6597    +  promoter       PGK promoter: mouse phosphoglycerate kinase 1 promoter
   6611..7414    +  CDS            NeoR/KanR: aminoglycoside phosphotransferase from Tn5; aph(3')-II (or nptII); confers resistance to neomycin, kanamycin, and G418 (Geneticin®)
   7435..7503    +  CDS            nef (fragment): NEF_HV1Z2 - Experimental evidence at protein level: Swiss-Prot protein existence level 1. Extracellular Nef protein targets CD4(+) T-lymphocytes for apoptosis by interacting with CXCR4 surface receptors. From Human immunodeficiency virus type 1 group M subtype D (isolate Z2/CDC-Z34) (HIV-1).
   7505..7738    +  LTR            3' LTR (ΔU3): self-inactivating 3' long terminal repeat (LTR) from HIV-1
   7810..7931    +  polyA_signal   SV40 poly(A) signal: SV40 polyadenylation signal
   7950..8085    +  rep_origin     SV40 ori: SV40 origin of replication
   8118..8136    -  promoter       T7 promoter: promoter for bacteriophage T7 RNA polymerase
   8144..8299    +  CDS            lacZα (fragment): LacZα fragment of β-galactosidase; lacZ fragment
   8307..8762    +  rep_origin     f1 ori (sequence partly withheld): f1 bacteriophage origin of replication; arrow indicates direction of (+) strand synthesis
