[The description below was written by a language model from this plasmid's Addgene catalogue record and pLannotate feature annotations shown in this document.]
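Description:
pLenti CMVtight eGFP Neo (w784-1) is a self-inactivating HIV-1-based lentiviral transfer plasmid for doxycycline-regulated expression of enhanced GFP in mammalian cells. It is built on the p156RRL-sinPPT-CMV-GFP-PRE backbone, and the depositor's full sequence is 8,764 nt. In bacteria it is maintained through a high-copy ColE1/pUC-type origin with ampicillin resistance (β-lactamase). An f1 origin, an SV40 origin, T3 and T7 promoters and remnants of lac/lacZα cloning-vector sequence are also present in the backbone. The catalogue entry calls it a 2nd generation vector. However, the feature table shows an RSV promoter driving a truncated 5' LTR, an arrangement that makes genomic RNA transcription Tat-independent.

The viral portion carries the HIV-1 Ψ packaging signal with a gag fragment, the Rev response element for nuclear export of unspliced genomic RNA, and the cPPT/CTS, which aids nuclear import of the reverse-transcribed genome. It ends in a ΔU3 3' LTR, which inactivates LTR promoter activity after integration, followed by an SV40 polyadenylation signal. Between these elements, the tight TRE promoter (seven tet operators upstream of a minimal CMV promoter) drives EGFP. The EGFP sequence was cloned between BstBI and XbaI sites, is flanked by attB1 and attB2 Gateway sites, and is followed by a WPRE that enhances transcript stability and expression. A separate mouse PGK promoter drives NeoR, allowing G418 selection of transduced cells.

Because the promoter needs a tetracycline-controlled transactivator, GFP is expressed only in cells that already carry the Tet-On Advanced system. The construct therefore serves as an inducible fluorescent reporter or control vector. The depositor notes a few sequence mismatches between the repository's and the author's sequences that do not affect GFP expression or plasmid function.
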