Addgene plasmid #26586: pLenti CMVtight eGFP Neo (w784-1)
Purpose: 2nd generation lentiviral vector
Depositing lab: Eric Campeau. Depositing organization: University of Massachusetts, Worcester.
Backbone
  Vector backbone: p156RRL-sinPPT-CMV-GFP-PRE/Nhe I
  Backbone size w/o insert (bp): 8045
  Vector type: Mammalian Expression, Lentiviral ; Tet-On Advanced vector
  Selectable markers: Neomycin (select with G418)
Growth in bacteria
  Bacterial resistance: Ampicillin, 100 μg/mL
  Growth temperature: 37°C
  Growth strain: Stbl3
  Growth instructions: Stbl3, 37oC.
  Copy number: High Copy
Gene/Insert
  Gene/Insert name: Enhanced Green Fluorescent Protein (alt name: eGFP)
  Insert size (bp): 719
  Cloning method: Restriction Enzyme; 5′ cloning site Bst BI (not destroyed); 3′ cloning site Xba I (not destroyed)
  Sequencing primers: 5′ CMVtightFORW; 3′ WPRErev
Resource information
  A portion of this plasmid was derived from a plasmid made by: The CMVtight element was a gift from Dr. Dominic Esposito.
Terms and licenses: Academic/Nonprofit Terms; Industry Terms: Not Available to Industry
Depositor comments: Need to be transduced in a Tet-On Advanced cell line for expression of GFP. There are a few mismatches between Addgene's sequence and Dr Campeau's sequence. The sequence differences do not affect GFP expression or general plasmid function.
How to cite: pLenti CMVtight eGFP Neo (w784-1) was a gift from Eric Campeau (Addgene plasmid # 26586 ; http://n2t.net/addgene:26586 ; RRID:Addgene_26586)
