>Addgene plasmid #26586 | pLenti CMVtight eGFP Neo (w784-1) | addgene partial sequence | sequence record 32808 | 26586 with EGFP-N
GCTCCTCGCCCTTGCTCACCATGGTGGCGACCGGCCGGTGGATCCCGGGCCCGCGGTACCGTCGACTGCA
GAATTCGAAGCTTGAGCTCGAGATCCAGTCGACTGAATTGGTTCCTTTAAAGCCTGCTTTTTTGTACAAA
CTTGTTGATATCTGCAGAATTCCACCACACTGGACTAGTCGACGAACCGGTGGATCCCCGGGTACCGAGC
TCGAATTCTCCAGGCGATCTGACGGTTCACTAAACGAGCTCTGCTTATATAGGCCTCCCACCGTACACGC
CTACCTCGACATACGTTCTCTATCACTGATAGGGAGTAAACTCGACATACGTTCTCTATCACTGATAGGG
ATAAACTCGACATACGTTCTCTATCACTGATAGGGAGTAAACTCGACATACGTTCTCTATCACTGATAGG
GAGTAAACTCGACATACGTTCTCTATCACTGATAGGGAGTAAACTCGACATCGTTCTCTATCACTGATAG
GGAGTAAACTCGACATACGTTCTCTATCACTGATAGGGAGTAAACTCGAGGCTAGTCTCGTGATCGATAA
AATTTTGAATTTTTGTAATTTGTTTTTGTAATTCTTTAGTTTGTATGTCTGTTGCTATTATGTCTACTAT
TCTTTCCCCTGCACTGTACCCCCCAATCCCCCCTTTTCTTTTAAAAGTTAACCGATACCGTCGAGATCCG
TTCACTAATCGAATGGATCTGTCTCTGTCTCTCTCTCCACCTTCTTCTTCTATTCCTTCGGGCCTGTCGG
GTCCCCTCGGGGTTGGGAGGTGGGTCTGAAACGATATTGGTGAATATCCCTGCCTAACTCTATTCACTAT
AGAAAGTACAGCAAAACTATCTAA
